Addgene plasmid #72834: pMK232 (CMV-OsTIR1-PURO)
Purpose: Expresses OsTIR1 under the control of the CMV promoter
Depositing lab: Masato Kanemaki. Depositing organization: National Institute of Genetics. Publication: Rapid Protein Depletion in Human Cells by Auxin-Inducible Degron Tagging with Short Homology Donors. Natsume T, Kiyomitsu T, Saga Y, Kanemaki MT. Cell Rep. 2016 Apr 5;15(1):210-8. doi: 10.1016/j.celrep.2016.03.001. Epub 2016 Mar 24. PubMed 27052166.
Backbone
  Vector backbone: pBluescript
  Backbone size w/o insert (bp): 3926
  Total vector size (bp): 9590
  Vector type: Mammalian Expression
  Selectable markers: Puromycin
Growth in bacteria
  Bacterial resistance: Ampicillin, 100 μg/mL
  Growth temperature: 37°C
  Growth strain: DH5alpha
  Copy number: High Copy
Gene/Insert
  Gene/Insert name: AAVS1-CMV-OsTIR1-PURO-AAVS1
  Species: H. sapiens (human)
  Insert size (bp): 5664
Terms and licenses: Academic/Nonprofit Terms; Industry Terms: Not Available to Industry
Depositor comments: This plasmid is based on AAVS1 hPGK-Puro-pA from Dr. Rudolf Jaenisch (Addgene #22072)(Hockemeyer et al. Nat. Biotech. 2009). After integration at the AAVS1 locus, OsTIR1 is constitutively expressed.
How to cite: pMK232 (CMV-OsTIR1-PURO) was a gift from Masato Kanemaki (Addgene plasmid # 72834 ; http://n2t.net/addgene:72834 ; RRID:Addgene_72834)
