[The description below was written by a language model from this plasmid's Addgene catalogue record and pLannotate feature annotations shown in this document.]
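Description:
pMK232 (CMV-OsTIR1-PURO) is a mammalian expression and genome-targeting donor plasmid of about 9.6 kb. It is catalogued as built on a pBluescript backbone and derived from an earlier AAVS1 hPGK-Puro-pA targeting vector. It is propagated in E. coli at high copy from a ColE1/pUC-type origin under ampicillin selection (AmpR, β-lactamase). The feature table also detects a full-length NeoR/KanR coding sequence and fragments of lacI, lacZα, ccdB, Tn5 transposase and bom in the backbone. These look like leftovers from earlier cloning steps, and the record assigns them no function. T3 and T7 promoters flank the insert.

The payload sits between left and right homology arms from the AAVS1 safe-harbour site in intron 1 of human PPP1R12C, so it can be integrated at that locus by homology-directed repair. No nuclease is encoded on this plasmid. Between the arms are two tandem expression units. In the first, the CMV immediate-early enhancer and promoter drive the rice (Oryza sativa) F-box protein OsTIR1, terminated by an SV40 poly(A) signal. In the second, the human PGK promoter drives puromycin N-acetyltransferase with a bGH poly(A) signal, which allows selection of stably targeted cells. Although the catalogue lists the insert species as human, this applies to the homology arms, since the TIR1 coding sequence is of rice origin.

According to the depositor, OsTIR1 is constitutively expressed once integrated at AAVS1. The plasmid is used to make human parental cell lines for the auxin-inducible degron system. In that system, OsTIR1 acts as the auxin receptor component of a ubiquitin ligase, and adding auxin triggers rapid degradation of degron-tagged target proteins.
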