Features (pLannotate 1.2.2; 26 found; start..end, strand, type, name):
      2..94      +  CDS            lacI (fragment): lac repressor; lacI; The lac repressor binds to the lac operator to inhibit transcription in E. coli. This inhibition can be relieved by adding lactose or isopropyl-β-D-thiogalactopyranoside (IPTG).
    107..128     +  protein_bind   CAP binding site: CAP binding activates transcription in the presence of cAMP. E. coli catabolite activator protein
    143..173     +  promoter       lac promoter: promoter for the E. coli lac operon
    181..197     +  protein_bind   lac operator: The lac repressor binds to the lac operator to inhibit transcription in E. coli. This inhibition can be relieved by adding lactose or isopropyl-β-D-thiogalactopyranoside (IPTG). lac repressor encoded by lacI
    242..260     +  promoter       T3 promoter: promoter for bacteriophage T3 RNA polymerase
    295..1098    +  misc_feature   HA-L: left homology arm from the adeno-associated virus integration site (AAVS1) within intron 1 of the human PPP1R12C gene
   1155..1458    +  enhancer       CMV enhancer: human cytomegalovirus immediate early enhancer
   1459..1662    +  promoter       CMV promoter: human cytomegalovirus (CMV) immediate early promoter
   1700..3424    +  CDS            TIR1B_ORYSJ: Experimental evidence at transcript level: Swiss-Prot protein existence level 2. From Oryza sativa subsp. japonica (Rice).
   3450..3476    +  misc_feature   MCS (fragment): multiple cloning site
   3495..3578    +  CDS            large T antigen (fragment): large T antigen from SV40 (simian virus 40)
   3601..3722    +  polyA_signal   SV40 poly(A) signal: SV40 polyadenylation signal
   3731..4231    +  promoter       hPGK promoter: human phosphoglycerate kinase 1 promoter
   4253..4852    +  CDS            PuroR: puromycin N-acetyltransferase; pac from Streptomyces alboniger; confers resistance to puromycin
   4859..5083    +  polyA_signal   bGH poly(A) signal: bovine growth hormone polyadenylation signal
   5086..5922    +  misc_feature   HA-R: right homology arm from the adeno-associated virus integration site (AAVS1) within intron 1 of the human PPP1R12C gene
   5957..5975    -  promoter       T7 promoter: promoter for bacteriophage T7 RNA polymerase
   5978..6125    +  CDS            lacZα (fragment): LacZα fragment of β-galactosidase; lacZ fragment
   6135..6438    +  CDS            ccdB (fragment): CcdB, a bacterial toxin that poisons DNA gyrase; ccdB; Plasmids containing the ccdB gene cannot be propagated in standard E. coli strains.
   6486..6755    +  CDS            tnpA (fragment): TN5P_ECOLX - Also known as tnp. Experimental evidence at protein level: Swiss-Prot protein existence level 1. Mediates transposition of transposon Tn5 by a 'cut and paste' mechanism. First, the monomeric transposase binds the 19 bp inverted DNA repeats flanking the transposon. Then, dimerization of the DNA- bound transposase creates a synaptic DNA complex. After nicking of the first DNA strand, excision of the transposon proceeds through a series of intermediates. The transposase then mediates the insertion of the transposon at a new site by strand transfer. The activity of the wild- type tran
   6787..7581    +  CDS            NeoR/KanR: aminoglycoside phosphotransferase from Tn5; aph(3')-II (or nptII); confers resistance to neomycin, kanamycin, and G418 (Geneticin®)
   7602..7652    -  misc_feature   bom (fragment): basis of mobility region from pBR322
   7679..7738    +  promoter       AmpR promoter (fragment): bla
   7831..8691    -  CDS            AmpR: β-lactamase; bla; confers resistance to ampicillin, carbenicillin, and related antibiotics
   8692..8744    -  promoter       AmpR promoter (fragment): bla
   8815..9403    +  rep_origin     ori: high-copy-number ColE1/pMB1/pBR322/pUC origin of replication
>Addgene plasmid #72834 | pMK232 (CMV-OsTIR1-PURO) | addgene full sequence | sequence record 323566 | Addgene NGS Result
AGCGCCCAATACGCAAACCGCCTCTCCCCGCGCGTTGGCCGATTCATTAATGCAGCTGGCACGACAGGTT
TCCCGACTGGAAAGCGGGCAGTGAGCGCAACGCAATTAATGTGAGTTAGCTCACTCATTAGGCACCCCAG
GCTTTACACTTTATGCTTCCGGCTCGTATGTTGTGTGGAATTGTGAGCGGATAACAATTTCACACAGGAA
ACAGCTATGACCATGATTACGCCAAGCTCAGAATTAACCCTCACTAAAGGGACTAGTCCTGCAGGTTTAA
ACGAATTCGCCCTTTGCTTTCTCTGACCAGCATTCTCTCCCCTGGGCCTGTGCCGCTTTCTGTCTGCAGC
TTGTGGCCTGGGTCACCTCTACGGCTGGCCCAGATCCTTCCCTGCCGCCTCCTTCAGGTTCCGTCTTCCT
CCACTCCCTCTTCCCCTTGCTCTCTGCTGTGTTGCTGCCCAAGGATGCTCTTTCCGGAGCACTTCCTTCT
CGGCGCTGCACCACGTGATGTCCTCTGAGCGGATCCTCCCCGTGTCTGGGTCCTCTCCGGGCATCTCTCC
TCCCTCACCCAACCCCATGCCGTCTTCACTCGCTGGGTTCCCTTTTCCTTCTCCTTCTGGGGCCTGTGCC
ATCTCTCGTTTCTTAGGATGGCCTTCTCCGACGGATGTCTCCCTTGCGTCCCGCCTCCCCTTCTTGTAGG
CCTGCATCATCACCGTTTTTCTGGACAACCCCAAAGTACCCCGTCTCCCTGGCTTTAGCCACCTCTCCAT
CCTCTTGCTTTCTTTGCCTGGACACCCCGTTCTCCTGTGGATTCGGGTCACCTCTCACTCCTTTCATTTG
GGCAGCTCCCCTACCCCCCTTACCTCTCTAGTCTGTGCTAGCTCTTCCAGCCCCCTGTCATGGCATCTTC
CAGGGGTCCGAGAGCTCAGCTAGTCTTCTTCCTCCAACCCGGGCCCCTATGTCCACTTCAGGACAGCATG
TTTGCTGCCTCCAGGGATCCTGTGTCCCCGAGCTGGGACCACCTTATATTCCCAGGGCCGGTTAATGTGG
CTCTGGTTCTGGGTACTTTTATCTGTCCCCTCCACCCCACAGTGGGGCAATTAATAGTAATCAATTACGG
GGTCATTAGTTCATAGCCCATATATGGAGTTCCGCGTTACATAACTTACGGTAAATGGCCCGCCTGGCTG
ACCGCCCAACGACCCCCGCCCATTGACGTCAATAATGACGTATGTTCCCATAGTAACGCCAATAGGGACT
TTCCATTGACGTCAATGGGTGGAGTATTTACGGTAAACTGCCCACTTGGCAGTACATCAAGTGTATCATA
TGCCAAGTACGCCCCCTATTGACGTCAATGACGGTAAATGGCCCGCCTGGCATTATGCCCAGTACATGAC
CTTATGGGACTTTCCTACTTGGCAGTACATCTACGTATTAGTCATCGCTATTACCATGGTGATGCGGTTT
TGGCAGTACATCAATGGGCGTGGATAGCGGTTTGACTCACGGGGATTTCCAAGTCTCCACCCCATTGACG
TCAATGGGAGTTTGTTTTGGCACCAAAATCAACGGGACTTTCCAAAATGTCGTAACAACTCCGCCCCATT
GACGCAAATGGGCGGTAGGCGTGTACGGTGGGAGGTCTATATAAGCAGAGCTGGTTTAGTGAACCGTCAG
ATCCGCTAGCGCTGCCACCATGACATACTTTCCTGAAGAGGTCGTCGAACACATTTTTAGCTTCCTGCCT
GCACAGAGAGATAGAAACACAGTGAGCCTGGTCTGCAAAGTGTGGTACGAGATCGAACGCCTGAGCCGGA
GAGGAGTGTTCGTCGGCAACTGCTATGCTGTGAGAGCAGGCAGGGTCGCCGCTAGGTTTCCAAATGTGCG
CGCACTGACCGTCAAGGGGAAACCCCACTTCGCCGACTTTAACCTGGTGCCCCCTGATTGGGGAGGATAC
GCCGGCCCTTGGATCGAGGCAGCCGCTCGCGGCTGTCATGGACTGGAGGAACTGCGCATGAAGCGAATGG
TGGTCTCTGACGAAAGTCTGGAGCTGCTGGCTCGGAGCTTCCCTAGGTTTCGCGCACTGGTGCTGATTTC
TTGCGAAGGCTTCAGCACCGATGGACTGGCAGCCGTGGCCTCCCACTGTAAGCTGCTGCGGGAGCTGGAC
CTCCAGGAGAATGAAGTGGAGGATAGAGGCCCCAGATGGCTGTCTTGCTTCCCAGACTCATGTACCAGCC
TGGTGTCCCTGAACTTTGCCTGCATCAAAGGCGAAGTGAATGCTGGGTCCCTGGAGCGGCTGGTCTCAAG
AAGCCCCAACCTGAGGTCTCTGCGGCTGAACCGGAGCGTGAGCGTGGACACTCTGGCTAAGATTCTGCTG
AGAACCCCTAACCTGGAGGATCTGGGAACCGGCAATCTGACAGACGATTTCCAGACAGAATCCTACTTTA
AACTGACTTCTGCCCTGGAGAAGTGTAAAATGCTGAGGAGTCTGTCAGGATTCTGGGATGCTTCACCCGT
GTGCCTGAGCTTTATCTACCCTCTGTGTGCACAGCTGACAGGCCTGAACCTGAGCTATGCACCAACCCTG
GACGCCAGTGATCTGACAAAGATGATCTCACGCTGCGTGAAACTCCAGCGACTGTGGGTGCTGGACTGTA
TTTCCGATAAGGGGCTCCAGGTGGTCGCCAGCTCCTGCAAGGACCTCCAGGAGCTGAGAGTGTTCCCATC
TGATTTTTACGTGGCCGGATATAGTGCTGTCACTGAGGAAGGCCTGGTGGCAGTCTCACTGGGATGCCCA
AAGCTGAACAGCCTGCTGTATTTCTGTCATCAGATGACTAATGCTGCACTGGTGACCGTCGCCAAGAACT
GCCCTAATTTCACCCGATTTCGGCTGTGTATTCTGGAACCAGGCAAACCCGACGTGGTCACATCCCAGCC
ACTGGATGAAGGGTTTGGAGCTATCGTGAGAGAGTGCAAGGGACTCCAGAGGCTGAGCATTTCCGGCCTG
CTGACAGACAAAGTGTTCATGTACATCGGCAAGTATGCTAAGCAGCTGGAGATGCTGAGCATTGCATTTG
CCGGAGACTCCGATAAGGGCATGATGCACGTGATGAACGGGTGTAAGAATCTGCGAAAACTGGAAATCCG
GGACAGCCCTTTCGGGGATGCCGCTCTGCTGGGAAACTTTGCCAGATACGAGACAATGAGGAGCCTGTGG
ATGTCTAGTTGCAATGTGACTCTGAAGGGCTGTCAGGTCCTGGCTAGTAAAATGCCTATGCTGAACGTGG
AAGTCATTAATGAGCGGGACGGGTCTAACGAAATGGAGGAAAATCATGGCGACCTGCCAAAGGTGGAGAA
ACTGTATGTGTATCGGACCACCGCAGGGGCAAGAGATGATGCTCCCAACTTTGTGAAGATTCTGTGAGGA
TCCATCGGATCCCGGGCCCGTCGACGGTACCGCGGGCCCGGGATCCACCGGGGCCGCGACTCTAGATCAT
AATCAGCCATACCACATTTGTAGAGGTTTTACTTGCTTTAAAAAACCTCCCACACCTCCCCCTGAACCTG
AAACATAAAATGAATGCAATTGTTGTTGTTAACTTGTTTATTGCAGCTTATAATGGTTACAAATAAAGCA
ATAGCATCACAAATTTCACAAATAAAGCATTTTTTTCACTGCATTCTAGTTGTGGTTTGTCCAAACTCAT
CAATGTATCTTAAGTTGGGGTTGCGCCTTTTCCAAGGCAGCCCTGGGTTTGCGCAGGGACGCGGCTGCTC
TGGGCGTGGTTCCGGGAAACGCAGCGGCGCCGACCCTGGGTCTCGCACATTCTTCACGTCCGTTCGCAGC
GTCACCCGGATCTTCGCCGCTACCCTTGTGGGCCCCCCGGCGACGCTTCCTGCTCCGCCCCTAAGTCGGG
AAGGTTCCTTGCGGTTCGCGGCGTGCCGGACGTGACAAACGGAAGCCGCACGTCTCACTAGTACCCTCGC
AGACGGACAGCGCCAGGGAGCAATGGCAGCGCGCCGACCGCGATGGGCTGTGGCCAATAGCGGCTGCTCA
GCAGGGCGCGCCGAGAGCAGCGGCCGGGAAGGGGCGGTGCGGGAGGCGGGGTGTGGGGCGGTAGTGTGGG
CCCTGTTCCTGCCCGCGCGGTGTTCCGCATTCTGCAAGCCTCCGGAGCGCACGTCGGCAGTCGGCTCCCT
CGTTGACCGAATCACCGACCTCTCTCCCCAGGGGGATCCACCGGAGCTTACCATGACCGAGTACAAGCCC
ACGGTGCGCCTCGCCACCCGCGACGACGTCCCCAGGGCCGTACGCACCCTCGCCGCCGCGTTCGCCGACT
ACCCCGCCACGCGCCACACCGTCGATCCGGACCGCCACATCGAGCGGGTCACCGAGCTGCAAGAACTCTT
CCTCACGCGCGTCGGGCTCGACATCGGCAAGGTGTGGGTCGCGGACGACGGCGCCGCGGTGGCGGTCTGG
ACCACGCCGGAGAGCGTCGAAGCGGGGGCGGTGTTCGCCGAGATCGGCCCGCGCATGGCCGAGTTGAGCG
GTTCCCGGCTGGCCGCGCAGCAACAGATGGAAGGCCTCCTGGCGCCGCACCGGCCCAAGGAGCCCGCGTG
GTTCCTGGCCACCGTCGGCGTCTCGCCCGACCACCAGGGCAAGGGTCTGGGCAGCGCCGTCGTGCTCCCC
GGAGTGGAGGCGGCCGAGCGCGCCGGGGTGCCCGCCTTCCTGGAGACCTCCGCGCCCCGCAACCTCCCCT
TCTACGAGCGGCTCGGCTTCACCGTCACCGCCGACGTCGAGGTGCCCGAAGGACCGCGCACCTGGTGCAT
GACCCGCAAGCCCGGTGCCTGAGGTACCCTGTGCCTTCTAGTTGCCAGCCATCTGTTGTTTGCCCCTCCC
CCGTGCCTTCCTTGACCCTGGAAGGTGCCACTCCCACTGTCCTTTCCTAATAAAATGAGGAAATTGCATC
GCATTGTCTGAGTAGGTGTCATTCTATTCTGGGGGGTGGGGTGGGGCAGGACAGCAAGGGGGAGGATTGG
GAAGACAATAGCAGGCATGCTGGGGATGCGGTGGGCTCTATGGTTACTAGGGACAGGATTGGTGACAGAA
AAGCCCCATCCTTAGGCCTCCTCCTTCCTAGTCTCCTGATATTGGGTCTAACCCCCACCTCCTGTTAGGC
AGATTCCTTATCTGGTGACACACCCCCATTTCCTGGAGCCATCTCTCTCCTTGCCAGAACCTCTAAGGTT
TGCTTACGATGGAGCCAGAGAGGATCCTGGGAGGGAGAGCTTGGCAGGGGGTGGGAGGGAAGGGGGGGAT
GCGTGACCTGCCCGGTTCTCAGTGGCCACCCTGCGCTACCCTCTCCCAGAACCTGAGCTGCTCTGACGCG
GCTGTCTGGTGCGTTTCACTGATCCTGGTGCTGCAGCTTCCTTACACTTCCCAAGAGGAGAAGCAGTTTG
GAAAAACAAAATCAGAATAAGTTGGTCCTGAGTTCTAACTTTGGCTCTTCACCTTTCTAGTCCCCAATTT
ATATTGTTCCTCCGTGCGTCAGTTTTACCTGTGAGATAAGGCCAGTAGCCAGCCCCGTCCTGGCAGGGCT
GTGGTGAGGAGGGGGGTGTCCGTGTGGAAAACTCCCTTTGTGAGAATGGTGCGTCCTAGGTGTTCACCAG
GTCGTGGCCGCCTCTACTCCCTTTCTCTTTCTCCATCCTTCTTTCCTTAAAGAGTCCCCAGTGCTATCTG
GGACATATTCCTCCGCCCAGAGCAGGGTCCCGCTTCCCTAAGGCCCTGCTCTGGGCTTCTGGGTTTGAGT
CCTTGGCAAGCCCAGGAGAGGCGCTCAGGCTTCCCTGTCCCCCTTCCTCGTCCACCATCTCATGCCCCTG
GCTCTCCTGCCCCTTCCCTACAGGGGTTCCTGGCTCTGCTCTAAGGGCGAATTCGCGGCCGCTAAATTCA
ATTCGCCCTATAGTGAGTCGTATTACAATTCACTGGCCGTCGTTTTACAACGTCGTGACTGGGAAAACCC
TGGCGTTACCCAACTTAATCGCCTTGCAGCACATCCCCCTTTCGCCAGCTGGCGTAATAGCGAAGAGGCC
CGCACCGATCGCCCTTCCCAACAGTTGCGCAGCCTATACGTACGGCAGTTTAAGGTTTACACCTATAAAA
GAGAGAGCCGTTATCGTCTGTTTGTGGATGTACAGAGTGATATTATTGACACGCCGGGGCGACGGATGGT
GATCCCCCTGGCCAGTGCACGTCTGCTGTCAGATAAAGTCTCCCGTGAACTTTACCCGGTGGTGCATATC
GGGGATGAAAGCTGGCGCATGATGACCACCGATATGGCCAGTGTGCCGGTCTCCGTTATCGGGGAAGAAG
TGGCTGATCTCAGCCACCGCGAAAATGACATCAAAAACGCCATTAACCTGATGTTCTGGGGAATATAAAT
GTCAGGCATGAGATTATCAAAAAGGATCTTCACCTAGATCCTTTTCACGTAGAAAGCCAGTCCGCAGAAA
CGGTGCTGACCCCGGATGAATGTCAGCTACTGGGCTATCTGGACAAGGGAAAACGCAAGCGCAAAGAGAA
AGCAGGTAGCTTGCAGTGGGCTTACATGGCGATAGCTAGACTGGGCGGTTTTATGGACAGCAAGCGAACC
GGAATTGCCAGCTGGGGCGCCCTCTGGTAAGGTTGGGAAGCCCTGCAAAGTAAACTGGATGGCTTTCTTG
CCGCCAAGGATCTGATGGCGCAGGGGATCAAGCTCTGATCAAGAGACAGGATGAGGATCGTTTCGCATGA
TTGAACAAGATGGATTGCACGCAGGTTCTCCGGCCGCTTGGGTGGAGAGGCTATTCGGCTATGACTGGGC
ACAACAGACAATCGGCTGCTCTGATGCCGCCGTGTTCCGGCTGTCAGCGCAGGGGCGCCCGGTTCTTTTT
GTCAAGACCGACCTGTCCGGTGCCCTGAATGAACTGCAAGACGAGGCAGCGCGGCTATCGTGGCTGGCCA
CGACGGGCGTTCCTTGCGCAGCTGTGCTCGACGTTGTCACTGAAGCGGGAAGGGACTGGCTGCTATTGGG
CGAAGTGCCGGGGCAGGATCTCCTGTCATCTCACCTTGCTCCTGCCGAGAAAGTATCCATCATGGCTGAT
GCAATGCGGCGGCTGCATACGCTTGATCCGGCTACCTGCCCATTCGACCACCAAGCGAAACATCGCATCG
AGCGAGCACGTACTCGGATGGAAGCCGGTCTTGTCGATCAGGATGATCTGGACGAAGAGCATCAGGGGCT
CGCGCCAGCCGAACTGTTCGCCAGGCTCAAGGCGAGCATGCCCGACGGCGAGGATCTCGTCGTGACCCAT
GGCGATGCCTGCTTGCCGAATATCATGGTGGAAAATGGCCGCTTTTCTGGATTCATCGACTGTGGCCGGC
TGGGTGTGGCGGACCGCTATCAGGACATAGCGTTGGCTACCCGTGATATTGCTGAAGAGCTTGGCGGCGA
ATGGGCTGACCGCTTCCTCGTGCTTTACGGTATCGCCGCTCCCGATTCGCAGCGCATCGCCTTCTATCGC
CTTCTTGACGAGTTCTTCTGAATTATTAACGCTTACAATTTCCTGATGCGGTATTTTCTCCTTACGCATC
TGTGCGGTATTTCACACCGCATCAGGTGGCACTTTTCGGGGAAATGTGCGCGGAACCCCTATTTGTTTAT
TTTTCTAAATACATTCAAATATGTATCCGCTCATGAGATTATCAAAAAGGATCTTCACCTAGATCCTTTT
AAATTAAAAATGAAGTTTTAAATCAATCTAAAGTATATATGAGTAAACTTGGTCTGACAGTTACCAATGC
TTAATCAGTGAGGCACCTATCTCAGCGATCTGTCTATTTCGTTCATCCATAGTTGCCTGACTCCCCGTCG
TGTAGATAACTACGATACGGGAGGGCTTACCATCTGGCCCCAGTGCTGCAATGATACCGCGAGACCCACG
CTCACCGGCTCCAGATTTATCAGCAATAAACCAGCCAGCCGGAAGGGCCGAGCGCAGAAGTGGTCCTGCA
ACTTTATCCGCCTCCATCCAGTCTATTAATTGTTGCCGGGAAGCTAGAGTAAGTAGTTCGCCAGTTAATA
GTTTGCGCAACGTTGTTGCCATTGCTACAGGCATCGTGGTGTCACGCTCGTCGTTTGGTATGGCTTCATT
CAGCTCCGGTTCCCAACGATCAAGGCGAGTTACATGATCCCCCATGTTGTGCAAAAAAGCGGTTAGCTCC
TTCGGTCCTCCGATCGTTGTCAGAAGTAAGTTGGCCGCAGTGTTATCACTCATGGTTATGGCAGCACTGC
ATAATTCTCTTACTGTCATGCCATCCGTAAGATGCTTTTCTGTGACTGGTGAGTACTCAACCAAGTCATT
CTGAGAATAGTGTATGCGGCGACCGAGTTGCTCTTGCCCGGCGTCAATACGGGATAATACCGCGCCACAT
AGCAGAACTTTAAAAGTGCTCATCATTGGAAAACGTTCTTCGGGGCGAAAACTCTCAAGGATCTTACCGC
TGTTGAGATCCAGTTCGATGTAACCCACTCGTGCACCCAACTGATCTTCAGCATCTTTTACTTTCACCAG
CGTTTCTGGGTGAGCAAAAACAGGAAGGCAAAATGCCGCAAAAAAGGGAATAAGGGCGACACGGAAATGT
TGAATACTCATACTCTTCCTTTTTCAATATTATTGAAGCATTTATCAGGGTTATTGTCTCATGACCAAAA
TCCCTTAACGTGAGTTTTCGTTCCACTGAGCGTCAGACCCCGTAGAAAAGATCAAAGGATCTTCTTGAGA
TCCTTTTTTTCTGCGCGTAATCTGCTGCTTGCAAACAAAAAAACCACCGCTACCAGCGGTGGTTTGTTTG
CCGGATCAAGAGCTACCAACTCTTTTTCCGAAGGTAACTGGCTTCAGCAGAGCGCAGATACCAAATACTG
TTCTTCTAGTGTAGCCGTAGTTAGGCCACCACTTCAAGAACTCTGTAGCACCGCCTACATACCTCGCTCT
GCTAATCCTGTTACCAGTGGCTGCTGCCAGTGGCGATAAGTCGTGTCTTACCGGGTTGGACTCAAGACGA
TAGTTACCGGATAAGGCGCAGCGGTCGGGCTGAACGGGGGGTTCGTGCACACAGCCCAGCTTGGAGCGAA
CGACCTACACCGAACTGAGATACCTACAGCGTGAGCTATGAGAAAGCGCCACGCTTCCCGAAGGGAGAAA
GGCGGACAGGTATCCGGTAAGCGGCAGGGTCGGAACAGGAGAGCGCACGAGGGAGCTTCCAGGGGGAAAC
GCCTGGTATCTTTATAGTCCTGTCGGGTTTCGCCACCTCTGACTTGAGCGTCGATTTTTGTGATGCTCGT
CAGGGGGGCGGAGCCTATGGAAAAACGCCAGCAACGCGGCCTTTTTACGGTTCCTGGCCTTTTGCTGGCC
TTTTGCTCACATGTTCTTTCCTGCGTTATCCCCTGATTCTGTGGATAACCGTATTACCGCCTTTGAGTGA
GCTGATACCGCTCGCCGCAGCCGAACGACCGAGCGCAGCGAGTCAGTGAGCGAGGAAGCGGAAG
