>Addgene plasmid #72834 | pMK232 (CMV-OsTIR1-PURO) | addgene partial sequence | sequence record 136834 | CMV-F 5'-CGCAAATGGGCGGTAGGCGTG-3'
CTATATAAGCAGAGCTGGTTTAGTGAACCGTCAGATCCGCTAGCGCTGCCACCATGACATACTTTCCTGA
AGAGGTCGTCGAACACATTTTTAGCTTCCTGCCTGCACAGAGAGATAGAAACACAGTGAGCCTGGTCTGC
AAAGTGTGGTACGAGATCGAACGCCTGAGCCGGAGAGGAGTGTTCGTCGGCAACTGCTATGCTGTGAGAG
CAGGCAGGGTCGCCGCTAGGTTTCCAAATGTGCGCGCACTGACCGTCAAGGGGAAACCCCACTTCGCCGA
CTTTAACCTGGTGCCCCCTGATTGGGGAGGATACGCCGGCCCTTGGATCGAGGCAGCCGCTCGCGGCTGT
CATGGACTGGAGGAACTGCGCATGAAGCGAATGGTGGTCTCTGACGAAAGTCTGGAGCTGCTGGCTCGGA
GCTTCCCTAGGTTTCGCGCACTGGTGCTGATTTCTTGCGAAGGCTTCAGCACCGATGGACTGGCAGCCGT
GGCCTCCCACTGTAAGCTGCTGCGGGAGCTGGACCTCCAGGAGAATGAAGTGGAGGATAGAGGCCCCAGA
TGGCTGTCTTGCTTCCCAGACTCATGTACCAGCCTGGTGTCCCTGAACTTTGCCTGCATCAAAGGCGAAG
TGAATGCTGGGTCCCTGGAGCGGCTGGTCTCAAGAAGCCCCAACCTGAGGTCTCTGCGGCTGAACCGGAG
CGTGAGCGTGGACACTCTGGCTAAGATTCTGCTGAGAACCCCTAACCTGGAGGATCTGGGAACCGGCAAT
CTGACAGACGATTTCCAGACAGAATCCTACTTTAAACTGACTTCTGCCCTGGAGAAGTGTAAAATGCTGA
GGAGTCTGTCAGGATTCTGGGATGCTTCACCCGTGTGCCTGAGCTTTATCTACCCTCTGTGTGCACAGCT
GACAGGCCTGAACCTGAGCTATGCACCAACCCTGGACGCCAGTGATCTGACAAAGATGATCTCACGCTGC
GTGAAACTCCAGCGACTGTGGGTGCTGGACTGTATTTCCGATAAGGGGCTCCAGGTGGTCGCCAGCTCCT
GCAAGGACCTCCAGGAGCTGAGA
