>Addgene plasmid #72834 | pMK232 (CMV-OsTIR1-PURO) | addgene partial sequence | sequence record 136835 | SV40pA-R 5'-GAAATTTGTGATGCTATTGC-3'
TTATAAGCTGCAATAAACAAGTTAACAACAACAATTGCATTCATTTTATGTTTCAGGTTCAGGGGGAGGT
GTGGGAGGTTTTTTAAAGCAAGTAAAACCTCTACAAATGTGGTATGGCTGATTATGATCTAGAGTCGCGG
CCCCGGTGGATCCCGGGCCCGCGGTACCGTCGACGGGCCCGGGATCCGATGGATCCTCACAGAATCTTCA
CAAAGTTGGGAGCATCATCTCTTGCCCCTGCGGTGGTCCGATACACATACAGTTTCTCCACCTTTGGCAG
GTCGCCATGATTTTCCTCCATTTCGTTAGACCCGTCCCGCTCATTAATGACTTCCACGTTCAGCATAGGC
ATTTTACTAGCCAGGACCTGACAGCCCTTCAGAGTCACATTGCAACTAGACATCCACAGGCTCCTCATTG
TCTCGTATCTGGCAAAGTTTCCCAGCAGAGCGGCATCCCCGAAAGGGCTGTCCCGGATTTCCAGTTTTCG
CAGATTCTTACACCCGTTCATCACGTGCATCATGCCCTTATCGGAGTCTCCGGCAAATGCAATGCTCAGC
ATCTCCAGCTGCTTAGCATACTTGCCGATGTACATGAACACTTTGTCTGTCAGCAGGCCGGAAATGCTCA
GCCTCTGGAGTCCCTTGCACTCTCTCACGATAGCTCCAAACCCTTCATCCAGTGGCTGGGATGTGACCAC
GTCGGGTTTGCCTGGTTCCAGAATACACAGCCGAAATCGGGTGAAATTAGGGCAGTTCTTGGCGACGGTC
ACCAGTGCAGCATTAGTCATCTGATGACAGAAATACAGCAGGCTGTTCAGCTTTGGGCATCCCAGTGAGA
CTGCCACCAGGCCTTCCTCAGTGACAGCACTATATCCGGCCACGTAAAA
